Addgene plasmid #126617: pLGB28
Purpose: (Empty Backbone) pNBU2-derived shuttle vector for integration at attBT2 sites in Bacteroides chromosomes, inulin selection for use in anbitiotic resistant strains
Depositing lab: Laurie Comstock. Depositing organization: Brigham and Women's Hospital. Publication: Streamlined Genetic Manipulation of Diverse Bacteroides and Parabacteroides Isolates from the Human Gut Microbiota. Garcia-Bayona L, Comstock LE. mBio. 2019 Aug 13;10(4). pii: mBio.01762-19. doi: 10.1128/mBio.01762-19. PubMed 31409684.
Backbone
  Vector backbone: pNBU2
  Modifications to backbone: NEBuilder assembly reaction to fuse: a) pNBU2 backbone removing ermG cassette b) PBT1311 promoter and RBS, amplified from pMM553 (Mimee et al., 2015)(this promoter will drive expression of the inulin cassette) c) BACOVA_04504 and BACOVA_04505 from B. ovatus ATCC 8483 d) BACOVA_04501 from B. ovatus ATCC 8483
  Vector type: Unspecified ; chromosomal integration suicide vector
  Selectable markers: inulin (Bacteroidales)
Growth in bacteria
  Bacterial resistance: Ampicillin, 100 μg/mL
  Growth temperature: 37°C
  Growth strain: S17-lambda pir
  Copy number: Low Copy
Gene/Insert
  Cloning method: Gibson Cloning
Terms and licenses: Academic/Nonprofit Terms; Industry Terms: Not Available to Industry
How to cite: pLGB28 was a gift from Laurie Comstock (Addgene plasmid # 126617 ; http://n2t.net/addgene:126617 ; RRID:Addgene_126617)
