[The description below was written by a language model from this plasmid's Addgene catalogue record and pLannotate feature annotations shown in this document.]
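Description:
pLGB28 is an empty-backbone shuttle vector of about 11 kb derived from pNBU2, designed to integrate cloned DNA into the chromosome of Bacteroides species at attBT2 sites. It behaves as a suicide vector in the recipient. Its only annotated replication origin is the R6K γ ori, which depends on the pi initiator protein, so the plasmid is maintained at low copy only in pir-expressing E. coli such as the recorded S17-lambda pir host. Selection in E. coli is by ampicillin through the β-lactamase gene. An incP oriT with an adjacent traJ fragment allows conjugative mobilisation from the E. coli donor into Bacteroidales. Because the plasmid cannot replicate there, it persists only by integration. The integrase and attachment functions expected of a pNBU2 backbone are not picked up in the automated feature table, which leaves much of the sequence unannotated.

The distinguishing feature is its non-antibiotic selection. The ermG erythromycin resistance cassette of pNBU2 was removed and replaced with an inulin utilisation cassette, assembled from the B. ovatus ATCC 8483 genes BACOVA_04504, BACOVA_04505 and BACOVA_04501. This cassette is driven by the PBT1311 promoter and its ribosome binding site. The feature labelled as a sacC fragment, by similarity to a Bacillus subtilis exo-fructosidase that degrades levan and inulin, most likely corresponds to one of these B. ovatus genes rather than to a Bacillus sequence. Transconjugants are selected by their acquired ability to grow on inulin, which makes the vector usable in antibiotic-resistant gut isolates where erythromycin selection fails. A fragment of the pBluescript multiple cloning site is also annotated and presumably serves as the site for inserting cargo, for example by Gibson assembly, the recorded cloning method.
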