Features (pLannotate 1.2.2; 6 found; start..end, strand, type, name):
      1..389     -  rep_origin     R6K γ ori: γ replication origin from E. coli plasmid R6K; requires the R6K initiator protein pi for replication
    560..669     +  oriT           oriT: incP origin of transfer
    702..747     +  CDS            traJ (fragment): oriT-recognizing protein; traJ
    800..1660    -  CDS            AmpR: β-lactamase; bla; confers resistance to ampicillin, carbenicillin, and related antibiotics
   7532..8953    +  CDS            sacC (fragment): SACC_BACSU - Experimental evidence at protein level: Swiss-Prot protein existence level 1. Exo-fructosidase that can hydrolyze both levan and inulin, leading to the production of free fructose. Is also able to hydrolyze sucrose and to a small extent raffinose, but not melezitose, stachylose, cellobiose, maltose, and lactose. From Bacillus subtilis (strain 168).
  10884..10967   -  misc_feature   MCS (fragment): pBluescript multiple cloning site
>Addgene plasmid #126617 | pLGB28 | addgene full sequence | sequence record 273919 | Addgene NGS Result
TGTCAGCCGTTAAGTGTTCCTGTGTCACTCAAAATTGCTTTGAGAGGCTCTAAGGGCTTCTCAGTGCGTT
ACATCCCTGGCTTGTTGTCCACAACCGTTAAACCTTAAAAGCTTTAAAAGCCTTATATATTCTTTTTTTT
CTTATAAAACTTAAAACCTTAGAGGCTATTTAAGTTGCTGATTTATATTAATTTTATTGTTCAAACATGA
GAGCTTAGTACGTGAAACATGAGAGCTTAGTACGTTAGCCATGAGAGCTTAGTACGTTAGCCATGAGGGT
TTAGTTCGTTAAACATGAGAGCTTAGTACGTTAAACATGAGAGCTTAGTACGTGAAACATGAGAGCTTAG
TACGTACTATCAACAGGTTGAACTGCTGATCTTCAGATCCTCTACGCCGGACGCATCGTGGCCGGATCAA
TTCCGTTTTCCGCTGCATAACCCTGCTTCGGGGTCATTATAGCGATTTTTTCGGTATATCCATCCTTTTT
CGCACGATATACAGGATTTTGCCAAAGGGTTCGTGTAGACTTTCCTTGGTGTATCCAACGGCGTCAGCCG
GGCAGGATAGGTGAAGTAGGCCCACCCGCGAGCGGGTGTTCCTTCTTCACTGTCCCTTATTCGCACCTGG
CGGTGCTCAACGGGAATCCTGCTCTGCGAGGCTGGCCGGCTACCGCCGGCGTAACAGATGAGGGCAAGCG
GATGGCTGATGAAACCAAGCCAACCAGGAAGGGCAGCCCACCTATCACGGAATTGATCCCCCTCGAATTG
ACGCGTTATGAGTAAACTTGGTCTGACAGTTACCAATGCTTAATCAGTGAGGCACCTATCTCAGCGATCT
GTCTATTTCGTTCATCCATAGTTGCCTGACTCCCCGTCGTGTAGATAACTACGATACGGGAGGGCTTACC
ATCTGGCCCCAGTGCTGCAATGATACCGCGAGACCCACGCTCACCGGCTCCAGATTTATCAGCAATAAAC
CAGCCAGCCGGAAGGGCCGAGCGCAGAAGTGGTACTGCAACTTTATCCGCCTCCATCCAGTCTATTAATT
GTTGCCGGGAAGCTAGAGTAAGTAGTTCGCCAGTTAATAGTTTGCGCAACGTTGTTGCCATTGCTACAGG
CATCGTGGTGTCACGCTCGTCGTTTGGTATGGCTTCATTCAGCTCCGGTTCCCAACGATCAAGGCGAGTT
ACATGATCCCCCATGTTGTGCAAAAAAGCGGTTAGCTCCTTCGGTCCTCCGATCGTTGTCAGAAGTAAGT
TGGCCGCAGTGTTATCACTCATGGTTATGGCAGCACTGCATAATTCTCTTACTGTCATGCCATCCGTAAG
ATGCTTTTCTGTGACTGGTGAGTACTCAACCAAGTCATTCTGAGAATAGTGTATGCGGCGACCGAGTTGC
TCTTGCCCGGCGTCAATACGGGATAATACCGCGCCACATAGCAGAACTTTAAAAGTGCTCATCATTGGAA
AACGTTCTTCGGGGCGAAAACTCTCAAGGATCTTACCGCTGTTGAGATCCAGTTCGATGTAACCCACTCG
TGCACCCAACTGATCTTCAGCATCTTTTACTTTCACCAGCGTTTCTGGGTGAGCAAAAACAGGAAGGCAA
AATGCCGCAAAAAAGGGAATAAGGGCGACACGGAAATGTTGAATACTCATACTCTTCCTTTTTCAATCAT
GGCCGCGGGATTAAAAGTCGGGGATTGGTGAACAAAAAGGTGTTTCTCTCTTTAAGAGAAATATCGTTTT
GCTAAACAGTTGATATTGAGGTATCATTTTATCGTAAAAGACATTTTTGCTCAACAATTGCTTGACGGAA
ATCAACAAATTTTAGCATTTTGTAAAAAAGTCGCTATATAATTTGGTGAATTGGAGTTATTTTCATATTT
TTGCATCCCGAAGAGTTTCTCTTAAAGAGTGATCTGGAAGAAGCAATGAAAGCTGCTGTTAAGTCTCCGA
ATCAGGTATTGTTCCTGACAGGTGTATTCCCATCCGGTAAACGCGGATACTTTGCAGTTGATCTGACTCA
GGAATAAATTATAAATTAAGGTAAGAAGATTGTAGGATAAGCTAATGAAATAGAAAAAGGATGCCGTCAC
ACAACTTGTCGGCATTCTTTTTTGTTTTATTAGTTGAAAATATAGTGAAAAAGTTGCCTAAATATGTATG
TTAACAAATTATTTGTCGTAACTTTGCACTCCAAATCTGTTTTTAACATATGGCACTAATGCTTAGTATT
ATGAAGAACAAAAAACTTCTTTGTAGCGTTTGTTTCCTGTTTACTTTCATGTCAGTCCTTTGGGGGCAAA
ACATAACAGTGAAAGGAAACGTTACTTCAAAGACTGATGGTCAACCAATTATTGGTGCTTCCGTAGTGCA
AAATGATTCTAAATCAACTGGAACTATCACAGATTTGGATGGTAACTTTACTCTTAGTGTACCAACGAAT
GCATTATTGGCAATTTCTTATATAGGATATAAAGAAGTAATTATTGCCGCTAAACCTTCATTGAAGATAG
TGATGGAAGAGGATGCTAAGATGATTGACGAAGTGGTTGTGACAGGTTATATGGCTGAAAAGAAAGCCAG
TCTGACAGGTTCGGTAGCTGTAGTGAAGATGAAAGAGGTGGCTGACATACCTACTGGTAATGTGATGTCA
GGTTTGCAGGGACGTGTAGCCGGTATGAACGTAACAACTGATGGTAAACCCGGAGGTGGTAACACAGATA
CTAAGTTACGTGGTATTACTACCATCAACAATTCTTCTCCTCTTTATGTAATAGACGGTGTTCAGACACA
TGATAATGTGGCTTCTATTATCTCATCCAATGATGTTGAATCCATTCAGGTGTTGAAAGATGCAGCTTCG
GCTGCCATTTATGGTGCGCAAGCTGCCAATGGTGTCATTATTATCACCACAAAACGTGCTAAGGAAGGCG
ATGTAAAAGTAAGTTTTGATATGTCGCTCACTGCCCAGACTTTTACTGGTGGTATTGATATGCTTGACGC
TTACCAATGGGGTGATGTGTATTGGCAGGCTTATAAAAATACTTTTGGAACCAATCCCAATAGTGTAGTA
TATGGAAATGGAGAAAAGGCCCAACTGCAAGAATATTATTTTGACCAGAATGGAGTGAAAATAAAGTCGG
GCAACACTGATTGGGCAAAGGAAATATTTGGTACGGCTTTAATGCAAAATTATAATCTTTCTCTTTCTAA
AGGGTTTAAGGATGGGAATGTGGCTCTTACCTTAAATTATATGAATCAGGATGGTCTTTGCCGTAATACA
GACTACGAACGTTTTAATTCGCGTTTAGCCTCTAATTTTCGCTTTGTAGATGGTAAAGTGCGTGTGGGTG
AAAGTATTTCGGTGAATCACTGGTTGGAGCATCTTAATCCTGCCGGTATAGAAGAATTGGTTATTGCCCA
GCATCCGGCCATTCCTGTGTATGATGAAAATGGAGGGTATGCCGGTGGCTATGTGGATATATTGGGGGAT
AAGCCGAATGCCATTCGCTTGACAGACAATGAAGCCAATAATCGTCACAAAAGTTGGCGTATCTTTGGCA
ATGTTTATTTGGAAGTGGAACCCATTAAAAATCTAGTGTTGAAGAGTCAATTTGGTTTGAACTATACTAC
CGGTTTCAACTCAACTTTCGTCCCCAAATGGAGTGAAGCCGATCGTAAGGTAGATGTAAATGAACTGACC
GTACGACAAGATAATAGCGTGCAATGGGTATGGTCGAACACTGCCAATTATAGTATAGACTTTGGGAAGA
ACAATATCAGTGCAGTGATAGGAACTGAAGCTAAGAAAGAGAATGGTGAACATTTACAGGGATATGGTCG
CGGATTGGTGATAGAAGATCTCGATTATCGTTACTTAGACACTGTAACTGAAGGAAAAAGTGTGAGTAAC
AATGCTTCTACCTATGCTATGGTCTCTTACTTTGGTAAGGTGAACTATGCGTTTGATGATAAATACCTTA
TATCAGGAACAGTGCGTCGTGATGCTTCTTCACGTTTCGGTAAAGGGAATAATTCTGCTATCTTTCCTTC
AGTATCTGCCGGTTGGAGAGTATCGCGTGAAAAATTTATGGAATGTACGCAAAACTGGCTTTCAGATCTT
AAATTGCGTGCATCGTGGGGGATCAATGGTAATGATCAGATTGATAACAATGCTACTTACAACCTCTATT
ACACTAACATGTCCAATGGCTCATACAATTTCAATGGGGATGGTACAACGGTATTGCCCGGAGTACAGAA
AGACCGTTCGGGTAACAACGACCTGAAATGGGAAGAGACCAAACAACTGAACTTTGGTATTGATGCTGCT
TTCTTTGACAACCGTTTGGGACTGACACTGGATTATTTTCAAAAAAAGACTACTGGTATGTTAATCCAGA
AACCTTATATAGGAGTGATCGGTGAAGGTGGATATAAATGGTACAATGCTGCCAGTATGGATAATAGCGG
TGTGGAAGCAACCTTTACTTGGCGAGATGAAATAAAGGATTTCAAGTATGATATTTCGTTCAACCTTTCC
TATTATAAAAATGAAATTACCGAACTTCCGGATGTAATCAAATATACTTGGGGAGGTGGTAATGGTGTGG
ACAAAACTATTGTAGGTCAACCTTACGGATCATGGATGTCCTATAAAGCTGATGGTGTATTCAAAACAAA
ACAGGAGGTATATGAATACCTAAGCAAATATGATGTACAGATTGGTGCTCCCGGCGTAGGACGTATTCGC
TACAAAGACCTTAACGGTGATAACATTATCAATACTGCTGATATGGATTGGCAAGGGAGTGACCAACCTA
GATTTATTGGTGGATTGAACATCGGTGCATCTTACAAAGGATTTGACCTTTCTGTATTCTTCAATGGTAT
GATTCGCGATGCATGGAACAATTCCAAGTTTTATACCGACCTTTTTCAAGGTTGGACAGGTAATCACTCT
GTACGTTTGATGGATGCAATGCATGCTTGGAATGCTTATGAGCAAACGGGAGTTTATAATTGTGATATCC
CTGCATTGACTGTAGTTGATAATAATGTAGAAACACGCAGTTCCACTTTCTTTATTGAAGATGGTTCTTA
TGTGAAGTTGAAAACTCTAACTGTGGGTTATACTTTCCCGGATAAGTGGATTAAGAAAGCGCATCTTTCC
AATTTGCGTTTGTATCTGCAAGCACAGAACGTTTTTACGCTGACTAATTATACGGGTGCCGACCCGGAAG
GATTGGGCTATCCATATCCCCAACCTCGTACCTATACATTCGGTCTATCACTTGGTTTTTAATTTTTATC
CTAAATACAGAACATTATGAAATTGAAATATATCTTTGCAGTAGGTGTGATGGCACTATTGGCAAGTTGC
GATGAGAGTCGTTTTCTAGATATTAAACCTCAGGGTACACTCAATGACGATTTGTTATCATCGGCCGATG
GTGTAGAGCTTTTGGTTACTTCAGCTTATGCAGGATTGAAAGGTCCTAATCGTGATATGCACTGGGTGCC
GATGACCAATTGGACGTATGGTGAAGTACGTTCGGATAATGCCTACAAAGGTGGTGGCGGTGTAAATGAT
GGAGACTTTTGTACGCTGCTTGAAACCTTTAAAATAGATGCTACATGGGGCAATGCCGACGAAAAATGGT
TTCAACTTTATTGTTGCTTGCAACGTTGTAACAGCGCATTGCGGGTAATGAATACGCTTGATGAGAACGC
TTTGCCGATGATTAAAAGTCGTAAAGCCGAAATGAAAGTGATTCGTGCACACTTCTTCTTTGAACTGGTT
CGCCTTTTCAAGCAAGTACCTTATTTTGATGAGAATGTGGAAAATGATGACTATAAGTACATTCCCAACA
ATCAGTTTACCCGTGAAGAACTTCTGGGTAAAATAGCACAAGAATTTCTTGATGCTGCTAACGATTTGCC
TGATACTCAATCTCAAGTAGGGCGTGTCACTAAGAACATTGCTTATGCTTATGCTGCCAAAGCTAGACTT
TATCAGGCTTACCGACAAGATGATAATAACCAAGTGGTTGCTATTGATAAACAATTGTTAGCTGAAGTGG
TGACTCTTTGCGACAAAGTAGGTGCGCAAGGAAAGGCATATACTCTTTTGAACGATTTTCAGAAACTTGA
TCAATTGGAATATGAAAATGGGGTAGAGTCTGTGTTTGCTGTACAATATTCGATGGATGATGAAACCGAT
GGTGCCGGGAATATAAACTGGAGTAATCTGTTGAATGCTCCTAAAGGTCCTTATGGTGGCGACGGATTTT
TCTTACCCAGTCAGAACTTGATCAATGCCTATAAGACAGATAACTATGGATTGCCTTTGTTTGATACTTT
CAACGCCGATGACTATGGAATATACGAAGGAAGTGAGCTCACCAACATTGATGCAACTGTGGATCCTCGT
TTGGATTTCGTTACCGGTCGTCCTGGTATCACTTGGAAAACATATACCGTTGAGCCTTGTAAAGCAAACT
GGATACGTAACAGCGGTGAATATGGCTTTAATTGTACAAAGCGCTTCTACATCTCGCCTGAAAGTGAAGA
TATGTTCCAAGGTTGGCCTTGGGGAGCTTCTCATCTCAACTGGCAGATAATTCGCTATGCTGATGTGTTG
TTATGGAAGGCTGAAGCCTTGATAGAGATTGGCGAAGCTACCGGACTGGAAGAGGCTCGCAAAATTATTA
ACCGTATTCGTCTGCGTGCCAAAAATAGTCCTTATGTAAAAGACTTTGAACATTCCGAACAGGATGCAGC
TAATTATCTGATAGGCGAATATCCTGCTGAGGGCTGGAGTCAGGACTTTGCCCGCAAGGCATTACGTTGG
GAACGCCGTATGGAGTTTGCTATGGAAGGTGACCGTTTCTTCGACTTGGTACGTTGGGGGATTGCTGCGG
AAACCATGAACAGCTACATTAGTGTGGAGCAGAATAAGCGCGTTTATTATCGTGGTGCTCGCTTTGTTCG
TGGCAGAGATGAATATTTGCCTATTCCCAATGCACAATATAACTTCTCTGAAGGCAATTATGTGCAGAAT
CCCGGATACGGTAAGTTTAACTAGCTCTAATACCATCTGACATGAATGTATTATTCTCGTTTAAACAAGT
ACAGACCTTTTTGACTATCCTGGTTATGATGATTTTCTCATTTTTGGATGCTTCGGCCGATACTTCTTCC
TTATTAATAAAAGATTTGGGTGAAGGACATTGCCTGGTACAGATAAATACAAATCAACGTTATTTGCTTT
TACCTGTAGAGGAGGTAATGCCTGATGTACGTGTCAGCATGATCGTTAATAATAAAGAGGTGAATGTTGC
GGATGTTCGTCTGGCAGTGAACAGAGTGGACTATTTTGTTCCGCTGGATCTTTCGGCTTATGCTGGTAAA
AACATACTGTTGAAATTTAAATTAGGCTCGAATGATCCTATACGGGGGAAACTTTCTGCTGTTTGTTGCA
AGGAAATGAAATTGTCCGACACGTTCGATACGGGCAACCGTGAAAAGTTCCGTCCTACTTATCATTTCTC
ACCTCTTTATGGGTGGATGAATGATCCTAATGGAATGGTATATAAAGACGGTGAATACCACCTTTTCTAT
CAATACAATCCTTATGGTTCCAAATGGGGAAATATGAGTTGGGGACATGCTATCAGCCAAGATCTTGTAA
ACTGGAAACATCTTCCTGTAGCTATTGCTCCCGATGCATTGGGGACAATTTTCAGTGGCTCGGCAGTTGT
CGATTTTGATAATACAGCCGGTTTTGGTGCAGGTGCCATTATCGCCATCTATACACAAAACAGTGACCGA
CAAGTACAAAGCATTGCTTACAGTACTGACAACGGACGTACTTTCACCAAATATGAGAATAATCCGGTAC
TGACGTCCGAAGCGCGTGACTTCCGCGACCCGAAAGTATTTTGGTATGAAAACACCAAACGCTGGATCAT
GGTATTAGCAGTAGGGCAGGAGATGCAGATATTCTCTTCTCCTAATCTGAAAGATTGGACCTTTGAAAGT
CGTTTCGGTGAAGGGCAAGGTGCACATGGTGGTGTTTGGGAATGTCCCGATTTGTTTGAACTTCCAGTAG
AAGGTACCAATGATAAGAAATGGGTGCTGCTTTGTAATTTGAATCCCGGAGGTCCTTTCGGAGGAAGTGC
TACTCAATATTTTGTAGGCTCCTTCAACGGAAAAGAGTTTGTAAACGAATTCCCTTCCAAAACCAAATGG
ATGGACTGGGGAAAAGACCATTACGCCACCGTAACTTGGAGCGATGCTCCCGACAACCGCCGTATCGCTA
TCGCATGGATGAGCAACTGGCAATACGCAAACGATGTTCCTACCTCCCAATACCGTAGCCCGAATTCCGT
TCCCCGTGACTTGAGCCTGTTTACCGTAGATGGTGAGACTTACCTCCAATCAGCTCCCTCTCCCGAACTG
CTGGCTTTGCGTGATGCTTCCAAGAAACGCTCGTTCAAAGTAAACGGAACACGCACAATCAAAGAAATGA
TTCCCGGCAATGACGGTGCATACGAAATAGAATTGACAATCGAAAATCAACGTGCAGACGTAATCGGCTT
CCGTCTCTACAATGACAAAGGCGAAGAAGTGGATATGCAGTATGACATGAAAGAAAAGAAATTCTCAATG
GATCGTCGCAAGAGCGGAGAGGTCAGCTTCAATGAGAATTTCCCGATGTTGACCTGGACAGCAATTGAGC
AAGGTGGAAACGAGGAACAAGGCGGCAAAGAGGCATTGAAACTCCGTCTGTTTGTGGATAAATCCAGTGT
GGAAGCCTTTGGAAATGGTGGACGTTTTGTGATGACCAATCAGGTATTCCCTTCGGAACCTTACAATCAT
ATCAACTTTTACAGTAAAGGAGGAGCTTATAAAGTAGATTCGTTTGTGGTTCATAAGTTGAAGCCATAAA
CAATAGGCCACATGCAACTGTAAATGTTTACGCGTCCTCGGTACCAACAAATACTTTCAGGACGATGTAA
AGTCCTGAGAAATCAAACTGAATGGATAGATAAATATTAGTCTTTTCTCATCGGATTCTTTTAATATCGC
TACTCTTTTATTATGTAGTGGTTGTATTATCTTAAATAAAACAAAAACACCCGACTTTACATTCTTGGGT
GTAAAACAGGGTGTTTGTTTTGCAATCTGCTGATTTTCAGCGTTTTTTGCGGAGAGACAGGCTCTCGAAC
TTATACTTTCACAGAATATCATAAAACTGCAAACGACTGATAATCAAGTGTAAATTACAATATAGAGTAA
AAGTAAATGTTTCTAAATGTCTTTTGCTATCTCAATAATTGGGTGTATATTTGGGTGTAGAATTTCAAAC
GCACCCAATTATGAATATCAAGCGCAACATCATTTTTGCATTGGAGAGCCGGAAAAAGAACGGTGTGCCA
ATCGTAGAGAACGTACCCATCCGTATGCGTGTCATCTTTGCCAGCCAACGTATCGAGTTTACAACGGGCT
ACCGGATTGACGTAGCCAAATGGGATGCAGATAAGCAGCGGGTAAAGAACGGATGTACCAACAAGCTAAA
GCAAAGTGCAGCCGAAATCAATACGGACTTGCTGAAATACTATGCCGAAATCCAGAATATTTTCAAGGAA
TTTGAGGTGCAGGAGGTCATGCCAACGACCCAACAGTTGAAGGAAGCTTTCAACATGAGAATGAAAGACA
CCAGTGAAGAACAGCCGGAAGAAGCCCCTGTCAGCTTTTGGGAGGTGTTCGATGAGTTTGTAAAAGAGTG
CGGTAACCAGAATAACTGGACGGCATCCACCTATGAAAAATTTGCAGCAGTGAGGAACCACCTCAAAGAG
TTCAAGGAGGATGCAACGTTCAACTATTTCAACGAGTTTGGATTGAACGAATACGTCAACTTCCTGCGTG
ACACCAAGGATATGAGAAACAGCACCATCGGCAAGCAAATGGGATTCCTCAAATGGTTCCTGCGCTGGAG
CTTCAAGAAAGGACATCATCAGAACATTGCATACGATACGTTCAAACCGAAACTGAAAACCACCTCGAAA
AAAGTAATCTTCCTGACTTGGGATGAACTGAACAAGCTGAAAGACTACCAGATACCCAAGGATAAGCAAT
ACCTGGAACGTGTGCGTGATGTTTTCCTGTTCTGCTGCTTTACGAGTTTGCGGTATTCGGATGTTCGCAA
TCTGAAAAGAAGCGATGTGAAGTCCGACCACATCGAAATAACCACAGTCAAGACTGCCGACAGCCTGACG
ATTGAACTGAACAAATACAGCAAAGCCATACTGGACAAATACAAGGACATCCATTTCGAGAATTACATGG
CTCTGCCCGTCATCAGCAACCAGAAGATGAACGATTACCTGAAAGAGCTGGGCGAACTGGCAGAAATCAA
CGAGCCTGTACGGGAAACCTACTACAAGGGAAATGAACGTATTGATGAAGTCACACCCAAATACGCTTTG
CTCAGTACCCATGCAGGAAAAAGGACATTCATCTGCAATGCGCTGGCTCTCGGAATCCCGGCACAGGTGG
TCATGAAATGGACGGGACACAGCGACTACAAAGCTATGAAACCCTACATTGACATAGCGGATGATATTAA
GGCAAATGCCATGAACAAGTTTAATCAACTATAAAAGTATCAAACAGTTTCATAGATAGTTACCAATGAC
TATATTTGTAGAAATTATCATCACAATATGAGCAACAAGGAATCCAACGTAGAGAAAACGAATTTTGATG
CATTCATACAAGCGGTCGGTTCGGAAATAGAACAGGCACAAGTAAGGCTGATTGTTGCAGCCAATGCACA
AATGCTGTTCCATCACTGGAAGATAGGCAATTAGTCGACGGTATCGATAAGCTTGATATCGAATTCCTGC
AGCCCGGGGGATCCACTAGTTCTAGAGCGGCCGCCACCGCGGTGGAGGGGAATTCCCA
